>Addgene plasmid #202948 | Salsa-BC107-P2A11 | addgene full sequence | sequence record 421311 | Addgene NGS Result
AGCGCCCAATACGCAAACCGCCTCTCCCCGCGCGTTGGCCGATTCATTAATGCAGTCGAGGGATCTCCAT
AAGAGAAGAGGGACAGCTATGACTGGGAGTAGTCAGGAGAGGAGGAAAAATCTGGCTAGTAAAACATGTA
AGGAAAATTTTAGGGATGTTAAAGAAAAAAATAACACAAAACAAAATATAAAAAAAATCTAACCTCAAGT
CAAGGCTTTTCTATGGAATAAGGAATGGACAGCAGGGGGCTGTTTCATATACTGATGACCTCTTTATAGC
CAACCTTTGTTCATGGCAGCCAGCATATGGGCATATGTTGCCAAACTCTAAACCAAATACTCATTCTGAT
GTTTTAAATGATTTGCCCTCCCATATGTCCTTCCGAGTGAGAGACACAAAAAATTCCAACACACTATTGC
AATGAAAATAAATTTCCTTTATTAGCCAGAAGTCAGATGCTCAAGGGGCTTCATGATGTCCCCATAATTT
TTGGCAGAGGGAAAAAGATCGATCTCAGTGGTATTTGTGAGCCAGGGCATTGGCCACACCAGCCACCACC
TTCTGATAGGCAGCCTGCACCTGAGGAGTGAATTCTTTGCCAAAATGATGAGACAGCACAACAACCAGCA
CGTTGCCCAGGAGCTGTAGGAAAGAGAAGAAGGCATGAACATGGTTAGCAGAGGGGCCCGGTTTGGACTC
AGAGTATTTTATCCTCATCTCAAACAGTGTATATCATTGTAACCATAAAGAGAAAGGCAGGATGATGACC
AGGGTGTAGTTGTTTCTACCAATAAGAATATTTCCACGCCAGCCAGAATTTATATGCAGAAATATTCTAC
CTTATCATTTAATTATAACAATTGTTCTCTAAAACTGTGCTGAAGTACAATATAATATACCCTGATTGCC
TTGAAAAAAAAGTGATTAGAGAAAGTACTTACAATCTGACAAATAAACAAAAGTGAATTTAAAAATTCGT
TACAAATGCAAGCTAAAGTTTAACGAAAAAGTTACAGAAAATGAAAAGAAAATAAGAGGAGACAATGGTT
GTCAACAGAGTAGAAAGTGAAAGAAACAAAATTATCATGAGGGTCCATGGTGATACAAGGGACATCTTCC
CATTCTAAACAACACCCTGAAAACTTTGCCCCCTCCATATAACATGAATTTTACAATAGCGAAAAAGAAA
GAACAATCAAGGGTCCCCAAACTCACCCTGAAGTTCTCAGCTCTAGAGATATCGTCGAGGCCGCGCTAGC
GTTTAAACTGTCGACCTTAATTAAGAGATCTGCTCGAGGCGCGTCAGCTGACTAGAGGATCCCCGGGTAC
CGAGCTCGAATTCGGGGCCGCGGAGGCTGGATCGGTCCCGGTGTCTTCTATGGAGGTCAAAACAGCGTGG
ATGGCGTCTCCAGGCGATCTGACGGTTCACTAAACGAGCTCTGCTTATATAGGCCTCCCACCGTACACGC
CTACCTCGACCCGGGTACCGAGCTCGACTTTCACTTTTCTCTATCACTGATAGGGAGTGGTAAACTCGAC
TTTCACTTTTCTCTATCACTGATAGGGAGTGGTAAACTCGACTTTCACTTTTCTCTATCACTGATAGGGA
GTGGTAAACTCGACTTTCACTTTTCTCTATCACTGATAGGGAGTGGTAAACTCGACTTTCACTTTTCTCT
ATCACTGATAGGGAGTGGTAAACTCGACCTATATAAGCAGAGCTCGTTTAGTGAACCGTCAGATCGCCTG
GAGACGCCATCCACGCTGTTTTGACCTCCATAGAAGACACCGGGACCGATCCAGCCTCCGCGGCCCCGAA
TTCCTGCAGCGGCCGCTCTAGAACTAGTGGATCCCCGCGGATGGTGAGCAAGGGCGAGGAGCTGTTCACC
GGGGTGGTGCCCATCCTGGTCGAGCTGGACGGCGACGTAAACGGCCACAAGTTCAGCGTGTCCGGCGAGG
GCGAGGGCGATGCCACCTACGGCAAGCTGACCCTGAAGTTCATCTGCACCACCGGCAAGCTGCCCGTGCC
CTGGCCCACCCTCGTGACCACCCTGACCTACGGCGTGCAGTGCTTCAGCCGCTACCCCGACCACATGAAG
CAGCACGACTTCTTCAAGTCCGCCATGCCCGAAGGCTACGTCCAGGAGCGCACCATCTTCTTCAAGGACG
ACGGCAACTACAAGACCCGCGCCGAGGTGAAGTTCGAGGGCGACACCCTGGTGAACCGCATCGAGCTGAA
GGGCATCGACTTCAAGGAGGACGGCAACATCCTGGGGCACAAGCTGGAGTACAACTACAACAGCCACAAC
GTCTATATCATGGCCGACAAGCAGAAGAACGGCATCAAGGTGAACTTCAAGATCCGCCACAACATCGAGG
ACGGCAGCGTGCAGCTCGCCGACCACTACCAGCAGAACACCCCCATCGGCGACGGCCCCGTGCTGCTGCC
CGACAACCACTACCTGAGCACCCAGTCCGCCCTGAGCAAAGACCCCAACGAGAAGCGCGATCACATGGTC
CTGCTGGAGTTCGTGACCGCCGCCGGGATCACTCTCGGCATGGACGAGCTGTACAAGTAAAAGACTGCTA
GAATTCGATATCAAGCTTGTCGACCTAGTTCTAGAGGATCCAGACATGATAAGATACATTGATGAGTTTG
GACAAACCACAACTAGAATGCAGTGAAAAAAATGCTTTATTTGTGAAATTTGTGATGCTATTGCTTTATT
TGTAACCATTATAAGCTGCAATAAACAAGTTAACAACAACAATTGCATTCATTTTATGTTTCAGGTTCAG
GGGGAGGTGTGGGAGGTTTTTTAAAGCAAGTAAAACCTCTACAAATGTGGTATGGCTGATTATGATCCTG
CAAGCCTCGTCGTCCTGGCCGGACCACGCTATCTGTGCAAGGTCCCCGGCCCCGGACGCGCGCTCCATGA
GCAGAGCGCCCGCCGCCGAGGCGAAGACTCGGGCGGCGCCCTGCCCGTCCCACCAGGTCAACAGGCGGTA
ACCGGCCTCTTCATCGGGAATGCGCGCGACCTTCAGCATCGCCGGCATGTCCCCCTGGCGGACGGGAAGT
ATCCAGCTCGACCAAGCTGGCCGCGTCGAGTGAAGACGAAAGGGCCTCGTGATACGCCTATTTTTATAGG
TTAATGTCATGATAATAATGGTTTCTTAGACGTCAGGTGGCACTTTTCGGGGAAATGTGCGCGGAACCCC
TATTTGTTTATTTTTCTAAATACATTCAAATATGTATCCGCTCATGAGACAATAACCCTGATAAATGCTT
CAATAATATTGAAAAAGGAAGAGTATGAGTATTCAACATTTCCGTGTCGCCCTTATTCCCTTTTTTGCGG
CATTTTGCCTTCCTGTTTTTGCTCACCCAGAAACGCTGGTGAAAGTAAAAGATGCTGAAGATCAGTTGGG
TGCACGAGTGGGTTACATCGAACTGGATCTCAACAGCGGTAAGATCCTTGAGAGTTTTCGCCCCGAAGAA
CGTTTTCCAATGATGAGCACTTTTAAAGTTCTGCTATGTGGCGCGGTATTATCCCGTGTTGACGCCGGGC
AAGAGCAACTCGGTCGCCGCATACACTATTCTCAGAATGACTTGGTTGAGTACTCACCAGTCACAGAAAA
GCATCTTACGGATGGCATGACAGTAAGAGAATTATGCAGTGCTGCCATAACCATGAGTGATAACACTGCG
GCCAACTTACTTCTGACAACGATCGGAGGACCGAAGGAGCTAACCGCTTTTTTGCACAACATGGGGGATC
ATGTAACTCGCCTTGATCGTTGGGAACCGGAGCTGAATGAAGCCATACCAAACGACGAGCGTGACACCAC
GATGCCTGTAGCAATGGCAACAACGTTGCGCAAACTATTAACTGGCGAACTACTTACTCTAGCTTCCCGG
CAACAATTAATAGACTGGATGGAGGCGGATAAAGTTGCAGGACCACTTCTGCGCTCGGCCCTTCCGGCTG
GCTGGTTTATTGCTGATAAATCTGGAGCCGGTGAGCGTGGGTCTCGCGGTATCATTGCAGCACTGGGGCC
AGATGGTAAGCCCTCCCGTATCGTAGTTATCTACACGACGGGGAGTCAGGCAACTATGGATGAACGAAAT
AGACAGATCGCTGAGATAGGTGCCTCACTGATTAAGCATTGGTAACTGTCAGACCAAGTTTACTCATATA
TACTTTAGATTGATTTAAAACTTCATTTTTAATTTAAAAGGATCTAGGTGAAGATCCTTTTTGATAATCT
CATGACCAAAATCCCTTAACGTGAGTTTTCGTTCCACTGAGCGTCAGACCCCGTAGAAAAGATCAAAGGA
TCTTCTTGAGATCCTTTTTTTCTGCGCGTAATCTGCTGCTTGCAAACAAAAAAACCACCGCTACCAGCGG
TGGTTTGTTTGCCGGATCAAGAGCTACCAACTCTTTTTCCGAAGGTAACTGGCTTCAGCAGAGCGCAGAT
ACCAAATACTGTTCTTCTAGTGTAGCCGTAGTTAGGCCACCACTTCAAGAACTCTGTAGCACCGCCTACA
TACCTCGCTCTGCTAATCCTGTTACCAGTGGCTGCTGCCAGTGGCGATAAGTCGTGTCTTACCGGGTTGG
ACTCAAGACGATAGTTACCGGATAAGGCGCAGCGGTCGGGCTGAACGGGGGGTTCGTGCACACAGCCCAG
CTTGGAGCGAACGACCTACACCGAACTGAGATACCTACAGCGTGAGCTATGAGAAAGCGCCACGCTTCCC
GAAGGGAGAAAGGCGGACAGGTATCCGGTAAGCGGCAGGGTCGGAACAGGAGAGCGCACGAGGGAGCTTC
CAGGGGGAAACGCCTGGTATCTTTATAGTCCTGTCGGGTTTCGCCACCTCTGACTTGAGCGTCGATTTTT
GTGATGCTCGTCAGGGGGGCGGAGCCTATGGAAAAACGCCAGCAACGCGGCCTTTTTACGGTTCCTGGCC
TTTTGCTGGCCTTTTGCTCACATGTTCTTTCCTGCGTTATCCCCTGATTCTGTGGATAACCGTATTACCG
CCTTTGAGTGAGCTGATACCGCTCGCCGCAGCCGAACGACCGAGCGCAGCGAGTCAGTGAGCGAGGAAGC
GGAAG
Features (pLannotate 1.2.2; 17 found; start..end, strand, type, name):
      2..55      +  CDS            lacI (fragment): lac repressor; lacI; The lac repressor binds to the lac operator to inhibit transcription in E. coli. This inhibition can be relieved by adding lactose or isopropyl-β-D-thiogalactopyranoside (IPTG).
    388..443     -  polyA_signal   β-globin poly(A) signal: rabbit β-globin polyadenylation signal (Gil and Proudfoot, 1987)
    518..640     -  CDS            HBB: HBB_COLGU - Experimental evidence at transcript level: Swiss-Prot protein existence level 2. Involved in oxygen transport from the lung to the various peripheral tissues. From Colobus guereza (Mantled guereza) (Eastern black-and-white colobus monkey).
    644..1216    -  intron         β-globin intron: intron from rabbit β-globin gene
   1312..1343    -  misc_feature   MCS (fragment): pUC18/19 multiple cloning site
   1437..1475    -  promoter       minimal CMV promoter: human cytomegalovirus (CMV) immediate early promoter
   1493..1708    -  protein_bind   tetracycline response element (fragment): contains seven copies of the tetracycline operator tetO tetracycline repressor TetR
   1708..1753    +  promoter       TRE3GV promoter (fragment): 3rd-generation Tet-responsive promoter that can be activated by binding of Tet-On® 3G, optimized for retroviral and lentiviral vectors
   1829..1856    +  misc_feature   MCS (fragment): pBluescript multiple cloning site
   1861..2580    +  CDS            EGFP: the original enhanced GFP (Yang et al., 1996) mammalian codon-optimized
   2591..2613    +  misc_feature   MCS (fragment): pBluescript multiple cloning site
   2627..2761    -  polyA_signal   SV40 poly(A) signal: SV40 polyadenylation signal
   2784..2867    -  CDS            large T antigen (fragment): large T antigen from SV40 (simian virus 40)
   2861..3091    -  CDS            str (fragment): STR_KLEPN - Protein inferred from homology: Swiss-Prot protein existence level 3. The aminoglycoside phosphotransferases achieve inactivation of their antibiotic substrates by phosphorylation. From Klebsiella pneumoniae.
   3210..3314    +  promoter       AmpR promoter: bla
   3315..4175    +  CDS            AmpR: β-lactamase; bla; confers resistance to ampicillin, carbenicillin, and related antibiotics
   4346..4934    +  rep_origin     ori: high-copy-number ColE1/pMB1/pBR322/pUC origin of replication
