[The description below was written by a language model from this plasmid's Addgene catalogue record and pLannotate feature annotations shown in this document.]
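Description:
Salsa-BC107-P2A11 is a mammalian expression reporter plasmid built on the pCER206 backbone and forms one member of the barcoded reporter set used in PRESTO-Salsa, a highly multiplexed screen of GPCR bioactivity. It is propagated in E. coli as a high-copy plasmid through a ColE1/pUC-type origin and selected with ampicillin via the β-lactamase gene and its native promoter. The full sequence record is about 5.1 kb. No mammalian selection marker is annotated, which is consistent with transient use.

The payload is a synthetic insert of roughly 730 bp recorded as EGFP/BC107, cloned between BsrGI and HindIII sites and placed under a Tet Response Element promoter. The annotation shows a central block of tetO repeats flanked by minimal promoters facing in opposite directions, which suggests a bidirectional Tet-responsive arrangement. One side (a TRE3G-type fragment) drives mammalian codon-optimized EGFP, followed by a short polylinker region and an SV40 polyadenylation signal. The other side, a minimal CMV promoter, leads into a polylinker remnant, a rabbit β-globin intron and exon fragment, and a β-globin poly(A) signal, with no coding sequence annotated there. The barcode itself is not annotated; given the cloning sites, it presumably sits just downstream of EGFP in the transcribed 3′ region, though the record does not state its position.

In this design, a tetracycline-controlled transactivator binding the tetO array would switch on EGFP transcription, producing an mRNA carrying barcode 107. Because each reporter carries a distinct barcode, the transcriptional outputs of many reporters can be pooled and told apart. Short lacI, SV40 large T and streptomycin-resistance fragments are probably backbone remnants or annotation artifacts.
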