Addgene plasmid #202948: Salsa-BC107-P2A11
Purpose: Expression of barcoded reporter plasmid for PRESTO-Salsa; EGFP/BC107
Depositing lab: Noah Palm. Depositing organization: Yale University. Publication: Highly multiplexed bioactivity screening reveals human and microbiota metabolome-GPCRome interactions. Chen H, Rosen CE, Gonzalez-Hernandez JA, Song D, Potempa J, Ring AM, Palm NW. Cell. 2023 Jul 6;186(14):3095-3110.e19. doi: 10.1016/j.cell.2023.05.024. Epub 2023 Jun 14. PubMed 37321219.
Backbone
  Vector backbone: pCER206
  Vector type: Mammalian Expression
Growth in bacteria
  Bacterial resistance: Ampicillin, 100 μg/mL
  Growth temperature: 37°C
  Growth strain: DH5alpha
  Copy number: High Copy
Gene/Insert
  Gene/Insert name: EGFP/BC107
  Species: Synthetic
  Insert size (bp): 730
  Promoter: Tet Response Element (TRE)
  Cloning method: Restriction Enzyme; 5′ cloning site BsrGI (not destroyed); 3′ cloning site HindIII (not destroyed)
  Sequencing primers: 5′ Custom primer (GAAGCGCGATCACATGG)
Terms and licenses: Academic/Nonprofit Terms; Industry Terms: Not Available to Industry
How to cite: Salsa-BC107-P2A11 was a gift from Noah Palm (Addgene plasmid # 202948 ; http://n2t.net/addgene:202948 ; RRID:Addgene_202948)
