>Addgene plasmid #202948 | Salsa-BC107-P2A11 | depositor partial sequence | sequence record 393821 | BC107
AAGACTGCTA
